>Addgene plasmid #163634 | plRL19 | addgene full sequence | sequence record 339549 | Addgene NGS Result
AAGACACGACTTATCGCCACTGGCAGCAGCCACTGGTAACAGGATTAGCAGAGCGAGGTATGTAGGCGGT
GCTACAGAGTTCTTGAAGTGGTGGCCTAACTACGGCTACACTAGAAGGACAGTATTTGGTATCTGCGCTC
TGCTGAAGCCAGTTACCTTCGGAAAAAGAGTTGGTAGCTCTTGATCCGGCAAACAAACCACCGCTGGTAG
CGGTGGTTTTTTTGTTTGCAAGCAGCAGATTACGCGCAGAAAAAAAGGATCTCAAGAAGATCCTTTGATC
TTTTCTACGGGGTCTGACGCTCAGTGGAACGAAAACTCACGTTAAGGGATTTTGGTCATGAGATTATCAA
AAAGGATCTTCACCTAGATCCTTTTAAATTAAAAATGAAGTTTTAAATCAATCTAAAGTATATATGAGTA
AACTTGGTCTGACAGTTACCAATGCTTAATCAGTGAGGCACCTATCTCAGCGATCTGTCTATTTCGTTCA
TCCATAGTTGCCTGACTCCCCGTCGTGTAGATAACTACGATACGGGAGGGCTTACCATCTGGCCCCAGTG
CTGCAATGATACCGCGAGACCCACGCTCACCGGCTCCAGATTTATCAGCAATAAACCAGCCAGCCGGAAG
GGCCGAGCGCAGAAGTGGTCCTGCAACTTTATCCGCCTCCATCCAGTCTATTAATTGTTGCCGGGAAGCT
AGAGTAAGTAGTTCGCCAGTTAATAGTTTGCGCAACGTTGTTGCCATTGCTGCAGGCATCGTGGTGTCAC
GCTCGTCGTTTGGTATGGCTTCATTCAGCTCCGGTTCCCAACGATCAAGGCGAGTTACATGATCCCCCAT
GTTGTGCAAAAAAGCGGTTAGCTCCTTCGGTCCTCCGATCGTTGTCAGAAGTAAGTTGGCCGCAGTGTTA
TCACTCATGGTTATGGCAGCACTGCATAATTCTCTTACTGTCATGCCATCCGTAAGATGCTTTTCTGTGA
CTGGTGAGTACTCAACCAAGTCATTCTGAGAATAGTGTATGCGGCGACCGAGTTGCTCTTGCCCGGCGTC
AACACGGGATAATACCGCGCCACATAGCAGAACTTTAAAAGTGCTCATCATTGGAAAACGTTCTTCGGGG
CGAAAACTCTCAAGGATCTTACCGCTGTTGAGATCCAGTTCGATGTAACCCACTCGTGCACCCAACTGAT
CTTCAGCATCTTTTACTTTCACCAGCGTTTCTGGGTGAGCAAAAACAGGAAGGCAAAATGCCGCAAAAAA
GGGAATAAGGGCGACACGGAAATGTTGAATACTCATACTCTTCCTTTTTCAATATTATTGAAGCATTTAT
CAGGGTTATTGTCTCATGAGCGGATACATATTTGAATGTATTTAGAAAAATAAACAAATAGGGGTTCCGC
GCACATTTCCCCGAAAAGTGCCACCTGACGTCTAAGAAACCATTATTATCATGACATTAACCTATAAAAA
TAGGCGTATCACGAGGCCCTTTCGTCTTCAAGCCCAGGCTTGACACTTTATGCTTCCGGCTCGTATAATG
TGTGGAATTGTGAGCGCTCACAATTCGGATCCAGCAGAGGAGACCTAGTTGGCACGTCGCGGATGGGGAT
CGCTGAAGACTCAGCGCAGCGGGAGGATCCAAGCCTCATACGTCAACCCGCAGGACGGTGTGAGGTACTA
CGCGCTGCAGACCTACGACAACAAGATGGACGCCGAAGCCTGGCTCGCGGGCGAGAAGCGGCTCATCGAG
ATGGAGACCTGGACCCCTCCACAGGACCGGGCGAAGAAGGCAGCCGCCAGCGCCATCACGCTGGAGGAGT
ACACCCGGAAGTGGCTCGTGGAGCGCGACCTCGCAGACGGCACCAGGGATCTGTACAGCGGGCACGCGGA
GCGCCGCATCTACCCGGTGCTAGGTGAAGTGGCGGTCACAGAGATGACGCCAGCTCTGGTGCGTGCGTGG
TGGGCCGGGATGGGTAGGAAGCACCCGACTGCCCGCCGGCATGCCTACAACGTCCTCCGGGCGGTGATGA
ACACAGCGGTCGAGGACAAGCTGATCGCAGAGAACCCGTGCCGGATCGAGCAGAAGGCAGCCGATGAGCG
CGACGTAGAGGCGCTGACGCCTGAGGAGCTGGACATCGTCGCCGCTGAGATCTTCGAGCACTACCGGATC
GCGGCATACATCCTGGCGTGGACGAGCCTCCGGTTCGGAGAGCTGATCGAGCTTCGCCGCAAGGACATCG
TGGACGACGGCATGACGATGAAGCTCCGGGTGCGCCGTGGCGCTTCCCGCGTGGGGAACAAGATCGTCGT
TGGCAACGCCAAGACCGTCCGGTCGAAGCGTCCTGTGACGGTTCCGCCTCACGTCGCGGAGATGATCCGA
GCGCACATGAAGGACCGTACGAAGATGAACAAGGGCCCCGAGGCATTCCTGGTGACCACGACGCAGGGCA
ACCGGCTGTCGAAGTCCGCGTTCACCAAGTCGCTGAAGCGTGGCTACGCCAAGATCGGTCGGCCGGAACT
CCGCATCCACGACCTCCGCGCTGTCGGCGCTACGTTCGCCGCTCAGGCAGGTGCGACGACCAAGGAGCTG
ATGGCCCGTCTCGGTCACACGACTCCTAGGATGGCGATGAAGTACCAGATGGCGTCTGAGGCCCGCGACG
AGGCTATCGCTGAGGCGATGTCCAAGCTGGCCAAGACCTCCTGACGCAAACCAACCCTTGGCAGAACATA
TCCATCGCGTCCGCCATCTCCAGCAGCCGCACGCGGCGCATCTCGGGCAGCGTTGGGTCCTGGCCACGGG
TGCGCATGATCGTGCTCCTGTCGTTGAGGACCCGGCTAGGCTGGCGGGGTTGCCTTACTGGTTAGCAGAA
TGAATCACCGATACGCGAGCGAACGTGAAGCGACTGCTGCTGCAAAACGTCTGCGACCTGAGCAACAACA
TGAATGGTCTTCGGTTTCCGTGTTTCGTAAAGTCTGGAAACGCGGAAGTCAGCGCCCTGCACCATTATGT
TCCGGATCTGCATCGCAGGATGCTGCTGGCTACCCTGTGGAACACCTACATCTGTATTAACGAAGCGCTG
GCATTGACCCTGAGTGATTTTTCTCTGGTCCCGCCGCATCCATACCGCCAGTTGTTTACCCTCACAACGT
TCCAGTAACCGGGCATGTTCATCATCAGTAACCCGTATCGTGAGCATCCTCTCTCGTTTCATCGGTATCA
TTACCCCCATGAACAGAAATCCCCCTTACACGGAGGCATCAGTGACCAAACAGGAAAAAACCGCCCTTAA
CATGGCCCGCTTTATCAGAAGCCAGACATTAACGCTTCTGGAGAAACTCAACGAGCTGGACGCGGATGAA
CAGGCAGACATCTGTGAATCGCTTCACGACCACGCTGATGAGCTTTACCGCAGCTGCCTCGCGCGTTTCG
GTGATGACGGTGAAAACCTCTGACACATGCAGCTCCCGGAGACGGTCACAGCTTGTCTGTAAGCGGATGC
CGGGAGCAGACAAGCCCGTCAGGGCGCGTCAGCGGGTGTTGGCGGGTGTCGGGGCGCAGCCATGACCCAG
TCACGTAGCGATAGCGGAGTGTATACTGGCTTAACTATGCGGCATCAGAGCAGATTGTACTGAGAGTGCA
CCATATGCGGTGTGAAATACCGCACAGATGCGTAAGGAGAAAATACCGCATCAGGCGCTCTTCCGCTTCC
TCGCTCACTGACTCGCTGCGCTCGGTCGTTCGGCTGCGGCGAGCGGTATCAGCTCACTCAAAGGCGGTAA
TACGGTTATCCACAGAATCAGGGGATAACGCAGGAAAGAACATGTGAGCAAAAGGCCAGCAAAAGGCCAG
GAACCGTAAAAAGGCCGCGTTGCTGGCGTTTTTCCATAGGCTCCGCCCCCCTGACGAGCATCACAAAAAT
CGACGCTCAAGTCAGAGGTGGCGAAACCCGACAGGACTATAAAGATACCAGGCGTTTCCCCCTGGAAGCT
CCCTCGTGCGCTCTCCTGTTCCGACCCTGCCGCTTACCGGATACCTGTCCGCCTTTCTCCCTTCGGGAAG
CGTGGCGCTTTCTCATAGCTCACGCTGTAGGTATCTCAGTTCGGTGTAGGTCGTTCGCTCCAAGCTGGGC
TGTGTGCACGAACCCCCCGTTCAGCCCGACCGCTGCGCCTTATCCGGTAACTATCGTCTTGAGTCCAACC
CGGT
Features (pLannotate 1.2.2; 9 found; start..end, strand, type, name):
    436..1296    -  CDS            AmpR: β-lactamase; bla; confers resistance to ampicillin, carbenicillin, and related antibiotics
   1297..1401    -  promoter       AmpR promoter: bla
   1513..1540    +  promoter       lac UV5 promoter (fragment): E. coli lac promoter with an "up" mutation
   1546..1565    +  protein_bind   lac operator (symmetric): The lac repressor binds to the lac operator to inhibit transcription in E. coli. This inhibition can be relieved by adding lactose or isopropyl-β-D-thiogalactopyranoside (IPTG). The symmetric lac operator was optimized for tight binding of lac repressor. lac repressor encoded by lacI
   1589..2701    +  CDS            33: VINT_BPML5 - Also known as int. Protein inferred from homology: Swiss-Prot protein existence level 3. Integrase is necessary for integration of the phage into the host genome by site-specific recombination. From Mycobacterium phage L5 (Mycobacteriophage L5).
   2865..3245    -  CDS            YPB1_ECOLX: Protein predicted: Swiss-Prot protein existence level 4. From Escherichia coli.
   3262..3453    +  CDS            rop: Rop protein, which maintains plasmids at low copy number; rop
   3555..3695    +  misc_feature   bom: basis of mobility region from pBR322
   3881..265     -  rep_origin     ori (across the origin): high-copy-number ColE1/pMB1/pBR322/pUC origin of replication
