[The description below was written by a language model from this plasmid's Addgene catalogue record and pLannotate feature annotations shown in this document.]
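Description:
plRL19 is a 4.2 kb bacterial plasmid that supplies the mycobacteriophage L5 integrase in trans, so that companion plasmids carrying only the L5 attP attachment site (such as plRL61) can be inserted into the mycobacterial chromosome. It is propagated in E. coli on a pBR322-type backbone. The feature table shows a ColE1/pMB1 origin together with the rop gene and the bom mobility region, which fits the catalogue's low-copy designation. Selection is by ampicillin, through a β-lactamase gene driven by its own promoter. No mycobacterial origin of replication, attP site or mycobacterial selection marker is annotated. This suggests that the plasmid cannot persist in mycobacteria and acts only as a transient integrase source, although the record does not say so explicitly.

The payload is the roughly 1.1 kb L5 int coding sequence, assembled into the backbone by Gibson cloning. According to the catalogue it is expressed from the Mycobacterial Optimized Promoter (MOP). The automated annotation places a lac UV5 promoter fragment and a symmetric lac operator immediately upstream of the integrase gene. These most likely correspond to sequence elements within that synthetic promoter region rather than to a separate regulatory module. L5 integrase catalyses site-specific recombination between phage attP and the bacterial attB site.

Separating the enzyme from the attP-bearing plasmid means the integrated construct lacks an integrase gene of its own, an arrangement generally used to make integrants more stable against excision. The plasmid was deposited alongside work on genome-wide tuning of gene expression in Mycobacterium tuberculosis, where it serves as the helper for integrating attP-only vectors.
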