Addgene plasmid #163634: plRL19
Purpose: L5 Integrase delivery plasmid to allow integration of L5 attP only plasmids (e.g. plRL61, ID #163633).
Depositing lab: Jeremy Rock. Depositing organization: Rockefeller University. Publication: Genome-wide gene expression tuning reveals diverse vulnerabilities of M. tuberculosis. Bosch B, DeJesus MA, Poulton NC, Zhang W, Engelhart CA, Zaveri A, Lavalette S, Ruecker N, Trujillo C, Wallach JB, Li S, Ehrt S, Chait BT, Schnappinger D, Rock JM. Cell. 2021 Jul 16. pii: S0092-8674(21)00824-2. doi: 10.1016/j.cell.2021.06.033. PubMed 34297925.
Backbone
  Vector backbone: N/A
  Backbone manufacturer: Rock Lab
  Backbone size w/o insert (bp): 3088
  Total vector size (bp): 4204
  Vector type: Bacterial Expression
Growth in bacteria
  Bacterial resistance: Ampicillin, 100 μg/mL
  Growth temperature: 37°C
  Growth strain: DH5alpha
  Growth instructions: Shake at 220rpm. For best yield, grow for >16 hours.
  Copy number: Low Copy
Gene/Insert
  Gene/Insert name: L5 Integrase (alt name: L5 Int)
  Species: Mycobacteriophage L5
  Insert size (bp): 1116
  GenBank ID: M65194.1
  Promoter: Mycobacterial Optimized Promoter (MOP)
  Cloning method: Gibson Cloning
  Sequencing primers: 5′ N/A
Terms and licenses: Academic/Nonprofit Terms; Industry Terms: Not Available to Industry
How to cite: plRL19 was a gift from Jeremy Rock (Addgene plasmid # 163634 ; http://n2t.net/addgene:163634 ; RRID:Addgene_163634)
